>Addgene plasmid #38797 | GPX4 | addgene full sequence | sequence record 428950 | Addgene NGS Result
TAATACGACTCACTATAGGGGAATTGTGAGCGGATAACAATTCCCCTCTAGAAATAATTTTGTTTAACTT
TAAGAAGGAGATATACATATGCACCATCATCATCATCATTCTTCTGGTGTAGATCTGGGTACCGAGAACC
TGTACTTCCAATCCATGCGCTGTGCGCGCTCCATGCACGAGTTTTCCGCCAAGGACATCGACGGGCACAT
GGTTAACCTGGACAAGTACCGGGGCTTCGTGTGCATCGTCACCAACGTGGCGTCGCAAGGTGGAAAGACC
GAAGTAAACTACACTCAGCTCGTCGACCTGCACGCCCGATACGCTGAGTGTGGTTTGCGGATCCTGGCCT
TCCCGTGTAACCAGTTCGGGAAGCAGGAGCCAGGGAGTAACGAAGAGATCAAAGAGTTCGCCGCGGGCTA
CAACGTCAAATTCGATATGTTCAGCAAGATCTGCGTGAACGGGGACGACGCCCACCCGCTGTGGAAGTGG
ATGAAGATCCAACCCAAGGGCAAGGGCATCCTGGGAAATGCCATCAAGTGGAACTTCACAAAGTTCCTCA
TCGACAAGAACGGCTGCGTGGTGAAGCGCTACGGACCCATGGAGGAGCCCCTGGTGATAGAGAAGGACCT
GCCCCACTATTTCTAGCAGTAAAGGTGGATACGGATCCGAATTCGAGCTCCGTCGACAAGCTTGCGGCCG
CACTCGAGCACCACCACCACCACCACTGAGATCCGGCTGCTAACAAAGCCCGAAAGGAAGCTGAGTTGGC
TGCTGCCACCGCTGAGCAATAACTAGCATAACCCCTTGGGGCCTCTAAACGGGTCTTGAGGGGTTTTTTG
CTGAAAGGAGGAACTATATCCGGATTGGCGAATGGG
[124 nt withheld, positions 877-1000]
C
[91 nt withheld, positions 1002-1092]
A
[49 nt withheld, positions 1094-1142]
CCTTTGACGTTGGAGTCCACGTTCTTT
[37 nt withheld, positions 1170-1206]
ACCCTATCTCGGTCTATTCTTTTGATTTATAAGGGATTTTGCCGATTTCGGCCTATTGGTTAAAAAATGA
GCTGATTTAACAAAAATTTAACGCGAATTTTAACAAAATATTAACGCTTACAATTTAGGTGGCACTTTTC
GGGGAAATGTGCGCGGAACCCCTATTTGTTTATTTTTCTAAATACATTCAAATATGTATCCGCTCATGAA
TTAATTCTTAGAAAAACTCATCGAGCATCAAATGAAACTGCAATTTATTCATATCAGGATTATCAATACC
ATATTTTTGAAAAAGCCGTTTCTGTAATGAAGGAGAAAACTCACCGAGGCAGTTCCATAGGATGGCAAGA
TCCTGGTATCGGTCTGCGATTCCGACTCGTCCAACATCAATACAACCTATTAATTTCCCCTCGTCAAAAA
TAAGGTTATCAAGTGAGAAATCACCATGAGTGACGACTGAATCCGGTGAGAATGGCAAAAGTTTATGCAT
TTCTTTCCAGACTTGTTCAACAGGCCAGCCATTACGCTCGTCATCAAAATCACTCGCATCAACCAAACCG
TTATTCATTCGTGATTGCGCCTGAGCGAGACGAAATACGCGATCGCTGTTAAAAGGACAATTACAAACAG
GAATCGAATGCAACCGGCGCAGGAACACTGCCAGCGCATCAACAATATTTTCACCTGAATCAGGATATTC
TTCTAATACCTGGAATGCTGTTTTCCCGGGGATCGCAGTGGTGAGTAACCATGCATCATCAGGAGTACGG
ATAAAATGCTTGATGGTCGGAAGAGGCATAAATTCCGTCAGCCAGTTTAGTCTGACCATCTCATCTGTAA
CATCATTGGCAACGCTACCTTTGCCATGTTTCAGAAACAACTCTGGCGCATCGGGCTTCCCATACAATCG
ATAGATTGTCGCACCTGATTGCCCGACATTATCGCGAGCCCATTTATACCCATATAAATCAGCATCCATG
TTGGAATTTAATCGCGGCCTAGAGCAAGACGTTTCCCGTTGAATATGGCTCATAACACCCCTTGTATTAC
TGTTTATGTAAGCAGACAGTTTTATTGTTCATGACCAAAATCCCTTAACGTGAGTTTTCGTTCCACTGAG
CGTCAGACCCCGTAGAAAAGATCAAAGGATCTTCTTGAGATCCTTTTTTTCTGCGCGTAATCTGCTGCTT
GCAAACAAAAAAACCACCGCTACCAGCGGTGGTTTGTTTGCCGGATCAAGAGCTACCAACTCTTTTTCCG
AAGGTAACTGGCTTCAGCAGAGCGCAGATACCAAATACTGTCCTTCTAGTGTAGCCGTAGTTAGGCCACC
ACTTCAAGAACTCTGTAGCACCGCCTACATACCTCGCTCTGCTAATCCTGTTACCAGTGGCTGCTGCCAG
TGGCGATAAGTCGTGTCTTACCGGGTTGGACTCAAGACGATAGTTACCGGATAAGGCGCAGCGGTCGGGC
TGAACGGGGGGTTCGTGCACACAGCCCAGCTTGGAGCGAACGACCTACACCGAACTGAGATACCTACAGC
GTGAGCTATGAGAAAGCGCCACGCTTCCCGAAGGGAGAAAGGCGGACAGGTATCCGGTAAGCGGCAGGGT
CGGAACAGGAGAGCGCACGAGGGAGCTTCCAGGGGGAAACGCCTGGTATCTTTATAGTCCTGTCGGGTTT
CGCCACCTCTGACTTGAGCGTCGATTTTTGTGATGCTCGTCAGGGGGGCGGAGCCTATGGAAAAACGCCA
GCAACGCGGCCTTTTTACGGTTCCTGGCCTTTTGCTGGCCTTTTGCTCACATGTTCTTTCCTGCGTTATC
CCCTGATTCTGTGGATAACCGTATTACCGCCTTTGAGTGAGCTGATACCGCTCGCCGCAGCCGAACGACC
GAGCGCAGCGAGTCAGTGAGCGAGGAAGCGGAAGAGCGCCTGATGCGGTATTTTCTCCTTACGCATCTGT
GCGGTATTTCACACCGCAATGGTGCACTCTCAGTACAATCTGCTCTGATGCCGCATAGTTAAGCCAGTAT
ACACTCCGCTATCGCTACGTGACTGGGTCATGGCTGCGCCCCGACACCCGCCAACACCCGCTGACGCGCC
CTGACGGGCTTGTCTGCTCCCGGCATCCGCTTACAGACAAGCTGTGACCGTCTCCGGGAGCTGCATGTGT
CAGAGGTTTTCACCGTCATCACCGAAACGCGCGAGGCAGCTGCGGTAAAGCTCATCAGCGTGGTCGTGAA
GCGATTCACAGATGTCTGCCTGTTCATCCGCGTCCAGCTCGTTGAGTTTCTCCAGAAGCGTTAATGTCTG
GCTTCTGATAAAGCGGGCCATGTTAAGGGCGGTTTTTTCCTGTTTGGTCACTGATGCCTCCGTGTAAGGG
GGATTTCTGTTCATGGGGGTAATGATACCGATGAAACGAGAGAGGATGCTCACGATACGGGTTACTGATG
ATGAACATGCCCGGTTACTGGAACGTTGTGAGGGTAAACAACTGGCGGTATGGATGCGGCGGGACCAGAG
AAAAATCACTCAGGGTCAATGCCAGCGCTTCGTTAATACAGATGTAGGTGTTCCACAGGGTAGCCAGCAG
CATCCTGCGATGCAGATCCGGAACATAATGGTGCAGGGCGCTGACTTCCGCGTTTCCAGACTTTACGAAA
CACGGAAACCGAAGACCATTCATGTTGTTGCTCAGGTCGCAGACGTTTTGCAGCAGCAGTCGCTTCACGT
TCGCTCGCGTATCGGTGATTCATTCTGCTAACCAGTAAGGCAACCCCGCCAGCCTAGCCGGGTCCTCAAC
GACAGGAGCACGATCATGCGCACCCGTGGGGCCGCCATGCCGGCGATAATGGCCTGCTTCTCGCCGAAAC
GTTTGGTGGCGGGACCAGTGACGAAGGCTTGAGCGAGGGCGTGCAAGATTCCGAATACCGCAAGCGACAG
GCCGATCATCGTCGCGCTCCAGCGAAAGCGGTCCTCGCCGAAAATGACCCAGAGCGCTGCCGGCACCTGT
CCTACGAGTTGCATGATAAAGAAGACAGTCATAAGTGCGGCGACGATAGTCATGCCCCGCGCCCACCGGA
AGGAGCTGACTGGGTTGAAGGCTCTCAAGGGCATCGGTCGAGATCCCGGTGCCTAATGAGTGAGCTAACT
TACATTAATTGCGTTGCGCTCACTGCCCGCTTTCCAGTCGGGAAACCTGTCGTGCCAGCTGCATTAATGA
ATCGGCCAACGCGCGGGGAGAGGCGGTTTGCGTATTGGGCGCCAGGGTGGTTTTTCTTTTCACCAGTGAG
ACGGGCAACAGCTGATTGCCCTTCACCGCCTGGCCCTGAGAGAGTTGCAGCAAGCGGTCCACGCTGGTTT
GCCCCAGCAGGCGAAAATCCTGTTTGATGGTGGTTAACGGCGGGATATAACATGAGCTGTCTTCGGTATC
GTCGTATCCCACTACCGAGATATCCGCACCAACGCGCAGCCCGGACTCGGTAATGGCGCGCATTGCGCCC
AGCGCCATCTGATCGTTGGCAACCAGCATCGCAGTGGGAACGATGCCCTCATTCAGCATTTGCATGGTTT
GTTGAAAACCGGACATGGCACTCCAGTCGCCTTCCCGTTCCGCTATCGGCTGAATTTGATTGCGAGTGAG
ATATTTATGCCAGCCAGCCAGACGCAGACGCGCCGAGACAGAACTTAATGGGCCCGCTAACAGCGCGATT
TGCTGGTGACCCAATGCGACCAGATGCTCCACGCCCAGTCGCGTACCGTCTTCATGGGAGAAAATAATAC
TGTTGATGGGTGTCTGGTCAGAGACATCAAGAAATAACGCCGGAACATTAGTGCAGGCAGCTTCCACAGC
AATGGCATCCTGGTCATCCAGCGGATAGTTAATGATCAGCCCACTGACGCGTTGCGCGAGAAGATTGTGC
ACCGCCGCTTTACAGGCTTCGACGCCGCTTCGTTCTACCATCGACACCACCACGCTGGCACCCAGTTGAT
CGGCGCGAGATTTAATCGCCGCGACAATTTGCGACGGCGCGTGCAGGGCCAGACTGGAGGTGGCAACGCC
AATCAGCAACGACTGTTTGCCCGCCAGTTGTTGTGCCACGCGGTTGGGAATGTAATTCAGCTCCGCCATC
GCCGCTTCCACTTTTTCCCGCGTTTTCGCAGAAACGTGGCTGGCCTGGTTCACCACGCGGGAAACGGTCT
GATAAGAGACACCGGCATACTCTGCGACATCGTATAACGTTACTGGTTTCACATTCACCACCCTGAATTG
ACTCTCTTCCGGGCGCTATCATGCCATACCGCGAAAGGTTTTGCGCCATTCGATGGTGTCCGGGATCTCG
ACGCTCTCCCTTATGCGACTCCTGCATTAGGAAGCAGCCCAGTAGTAGGTTGAGGCCGTTGAGCACCGCC
GCCGCAAGGAATGGTGCATGCAAGGAGATGGCGCCCAACAGTCCCCCGGCCACGGGGCCTGCCACCATAC
CCACGCCGAAACAAGCGCTCATGAGCCCGAAGTGGCGAGCCCGATCTTCCCCATCGGTGATGTCGGCGAT
ATAGGCGCCAGCAACCGCACCTGTGGCGCCGGTGATGCCGGCCACGATGCGTCCGGCGTAGAGGATCGAG
ATCTCGATCCCGCGAAAT
Features (pLannotate 1.2.2; 19 found; start..end, strand, type, name):
      1..19      +  promoter       T7 promoter: promoter for bacteriophage T7 RNA polymerase
     20..44      +  protein_bind   lac operator: The lac repressor binds to the lac operator to inhibit transcription in E. coli. This inhibition can be relieved by adding lactose or isopropyl-β-D-thiogalactopyranoside (IPTG). lac repressor encoded by lacI
     59..81      +  RBS            RBS: efficient ribosome binding site from bacteriophage T7 gene 10 (Olins and Rangwala, 1989)
    158..643     +  CDS            GPX4 (fragment): GPX4_HUMAN - Experimental evidence at protein level: Swiss-Prot protein existence level 1. Essential antioxidant peroxidase that directly reduces phospholipid hydroperoxide even if they are incorporated in membranes and lipoproteins (By similarity). Can also reduce fatty acid hydroperoxide, cholesterol hydroperoxide and thymine hydroperoxide (By similarity). Plays a key role in protecting cells from oxidative damage by preventing membrane lipid peroxidation (By similarity). Required to prevent cells from ferroptosis, a non-apoptotic cell death resulting from an iron-dependent accumulation of l
    709..726     +  CDS            9xHis (fragment): 9xHis affinity tag
    736..785     +  CDS            SET1 (fragment): solubility-enhancement tag derived from T7 phage gene 10B
    793..840     +  terminator     T7 terminator: transcription terminator for bacteriophage T7 RNA polymerase
    877..1305    +  rep_origin     f1 ori (sequence partly withheld): f1 bacteriophage origin of replication; arrow indicates direction of (+) strand synthesis
   1358..1415    +  promoter       AmpR promoter (fragment): bla
   1424..2239    -  CDS            KanR: aminoglycoside phosphotransferase; aph(3')-Ia; confers resistance to kanamycin in bacteria or G418 (Geneticin®) in eukaryotes
   2361..2949    +  rep_origin     ori: high-copy-number ColE1/pMB1/pBR322/pUC origin of replication
   3135..3274    -  misc_feature   bom: basis of mobility region from pBR322
   3376..3567    -  CDS            rop: Rop protein, which maintains plasmids at low copy number; rop
   3584..3964    +  CDS            YPB1_ECOLX: Protein predicted: Swiss-Prot protein existence level 4. From Escherichia coli.
   4036..4327    -  CDS            TcR (fragment): tetracycline efflux protein; tet; confers resistance to tetracycline
   4342..4363    -  protein_bind   CAP binding site: CAP binding activates transcription in the presence of cAMP. E. coli catabolite activator protein
   4376..5458    -  CDS            lacI: lac repressor; lacI; The lac repressor binds to the lac operator to inhibit transcription in E. coli. This inhibition can be relieved by adding lactose or isopropyl-β-D-thiogalactopyranoside (IPTG).
   5459..5536    -  promoter       lacI promoter: lacI
   5544..5823    -  CDS            TcR (fragment): tetracycline efflux protein; tet; confers resistance to tetracycline
