[The description below was written by a language model from this plasmid's Addgene catalogue record and pLannotate feature annotations shown in this document.]
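Description:
GPX4 is a bacterial expression plasmid built on the SGC pNIC28-Bsa4 backbone, a pET-style vector designed for ligation-independent cloning and high-throughput production of recombinant protein for structural biology. It is propagated in E. coli under kanamycin selection (aph(3')-Ia gene) and replicates from a ColE1/pMB1-type origin. The bom region and the rop gene are also present, and rop keeps copy number low, consistent with the catalogue listing. An f1 origin is present as well, along with remnants of the pBR322 tetracycline resistance gene that are non-functional fragments.

The insert is a roughly 583 bp segment of human glutathione peroxidase 4, the phospholipid hydroperoxide-reducing enzyme that protects membranes from lipid peroxidation and suppresses ferroptosis. The record warns that it may not be the complete open reading frame, and the annotation identifies it as a fragment. The catalytic selenocysteine at position 73 is replaced by glycine, which avoids the need for selenocysteine incorporation in E. coli. Transcription is driven by a T7 promoter with an adjacent lac operator and the T7 gene 10 ribosome binding site, and ends at a T7 terminator. The plasmid-borne lacI gene supplies repressor, so expression is IPTG-inducible in hosts providing T7 RNA polymerase. The catalogue lists an N-terminal His tag with a TEV protease cleavage site for affinity purification and tag removal. The feature table does not annotate this tag, though there is unannotated space between the RBS and the GPX4 coding region. A His-tag fragment and a short T7 gene 10B-like match lie downstream of the insert and are probably untranslated backbone sequence. The construct was made for structure determination, and the record links it to a deposited PDB structure.
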