Addgene plasmid #38797: GPX4
Purpose: Bacterial expression for structure determination; may not be full ORF
Depositing lab: Nicola Burgess-Brown. Depositing organization: University of Oxford.
Backbone
  Vector backbone: pNIC28-Bsa4
  Backbone manufacturer: SGC
  Vector type: Bacterial Expression
Growth in bacteria
  Bacterial resistance: Kanamycin, 50 μg/mL
  Growth temperature: 37°C
  Growth strain: Mach1
  Copy number: Low Copy
Gene/Insert
  Gene/Insert name: GPX4 (alt names: glutathione peroxidase 4; PDB:2GS3)
  Species: H. sapiens (human)
  Insert size (bp): 583
  Mutation: SeCys73 -> Gly
  GenBank ID: glutathione peroxidase 4
  Entrez Gene: GPX4 (a.k.a. GPx-4, GSHPx-4, MCSP, PHGPx, SMDS, snGPx, snPHGPx)
  Tag / fusion protein: His Tev (N terminal on insert)
  Cloning method: Ligation Independent Cloning
  Sequencing primers: 5′ T7; 3′ T7-term
Terms and licenses: Academic/Nonprofit Terms; Industry Terms: Not Available to Industry
How to cite: GPX4 was a gift from Nicola Burgess-Brown (Addgene plasmid # 38797 ; http://n2t.net/addgene:38797 ; RRID:Addgene_38797)
