>Addgene plasmid #38797 | GPX4 | depositor partial sequence | sequence record 48854 | GPX4 sequence 583 bps
ATGCACCATCATCATCATCATTCTTCTGGTGTAGATCTGGGTACCGAGAACCTGTACTTCCAATCCATGC
GCTGTGCGCGCTCCATGCACGAGTTTTCCGCCAAGGACATCGACGGGCACATGGTTAACCTGGACAAGTA
CCGGGGCTTCGTGTGCATCGTCACCAACGTGGCGTCGCAAGGTGGAAAGACCGAAGTAAACTACACTCAG
CTCGTCGACCTGCACGCCCGATACGCTGAGTGTGGTTTGCGGATCCTGGCCTTCCCGTGTAACCAGTTCG
GGAAGCAGGAGCCAGGGAGTAACGAAGAGATCAAAGAGTTCGCCGCGGGCTACAACGTCAAATTCGATAT
GTTCAGCAAGATCTGCGTGAACGGGGACGACGCCCACCCGCTGTGGAAGTGGATGAAGATCCAACCCAAG
GGCAAGGGCATCCTGGGAAATGCCATCAAGTGGAACTTCACAAAGTTCCTCATCGACAAGAACGGCTGCG
TGGTGAAGCGCTACGGACCCATGGAGGAGCCCCTGGTGATAGAGAAGGACCTGCCCCACTATTTCTAGCA
GTAAAGGTGGATACGGATCCGAA
