>Addgene plasmid #38797 | GPX4 | addgene partial sequence | sequence record 52706 | T7 5'-TAATACGACTCACTATAGGG-3'
GGGAATTCCCTCTGAATATTTTGTTTACTTTAAGAAGGAGATATACATATGCACCATCATCATCATCATT
CTTCTGGTGTAGATCTGGGTACCGAGAACCTGTACTTCCAATCCATGCGCTGTGCGCGCTCCATGCACGA
GTTTTCCGCCAAGGACATCGACGGGCACATGGTTAACCTGGACAAGTACCGGGGCTTCGTGTGCATCGTC
ACCAACGTGGCGTCGCAAGGTGGAAAGACCGAAGTAAACTACACTCAGCTCGTCGACCTGCACGCCCGAT
ACGCTGAGTGTGGTTTGCGGATCCTGGCCTTCCCGTGTAACCAGTTCGGGAAGCAGGAGCCAGGGAGTAA
CGAAGAGATCAAAGAGTTCGCCGCGGGCTACAACGTCAAATTCGATATGTTCAGCAAGATCTGCGTGAAC
GGGGACGACGCCCACCCGCTGTGGAAGTGGATGAAGATCCAACCCAAGGGCAAGGGCATCCTGGGAAATG
CCATCAAGTGGAACTTCACAAAGTTCCTCATCGACAAGAACGGCTGCGTGGTGAAGCGCTACGGACCCAT
GGAGGAGCCCCTGGTGATAGAGAAGGACCTGCCCCACTATTTCTAGCAGTAAAGGTGGATACGGATCCGA
ATTCGAGCTCCGTCGACAAGCTTGCGGCCGCACTCGAGCACCACCACCACCACCACTGAGATCCGGCTGC
TAACAAAGCCCGAAAGGAAGCTGAGTTGGCTGCTGCCACCGCTGAGCAATAACTAGCATAACCCCTTGGG
GCCTCTAAACGGGTCTTGAGGGGTTTTTTGCTGAAAGGAGGAACTATATCCGGATTGGCGAATGGG
[84 nt withheld, positions 837-920]
